Addgene plasmid #122946: pSaCas9-1xms2-2x3’UTR
Purpose: For expressing SaCas9 mRNA with one copy of MS2 aptamer and 2 copies of HBB 3' UTR
Depositing lab: Baisong Lu. Depositing organization: Wake Forest University Health Sciences. Publication: Delivering SaCas9 mRNA by lentivirus-like bionanoparticles for transient expression and efficient genome editing. Lu B, Javidi-Parsijani P, Makani V, Mehraein-Ghomi F, Sarhan WM, Sun D, Yoo KW, Atala ZP, Lyu P, Atala A. Nucleic Acids Res. 2019 Feb 13. pii: 5316732. doi: 10.1093/nar/gkz093. PubMed 30759231.
Backbone
  Vector backbone: pX601-AAV-CMV::NLS-SaCas9-NLS-3xHA-bGHpA;U6::BsaI-sgRNA
  Vector type: Mammalian Expression, AAV
Growth in bacteria
  Bacterial resistance: Ampicillin, 100 μg/mL
  Growth temperature: 37°C
  Growth strain: NEB Stable
  Copy number: High Copy
Gene/Insert
  Gene/Insert name: SaCas9-MS2-HBB 3' UTR (alt name: SauCas9)
  Species: Staphylococcus aureus
  Cloning method: Restriction Enzyme; 5′ cloning site unknown (unknown if destroyed); 3′ cloning site unknown (unknown if destroyed)
  Sequencing primers: 5′ unknown
Terms and licenses: Academic/Nonprofit Terms; Industry Terms: Not Available to Industry
How to cite: pSaCas9-1xms2-2x3’UTR was a gift from Baisong Lu (Addgene plasmid # 122946 ; http://n2t.net/addgene:122946 ; RRID:Addgene_122946)
