[The description below was written by a language model from this plasmid's Addgene catalogue record and pLannotate feature annotations shown in this document.]
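Description:
pSaCas9-1xms2-2x3'UTR is a mammalian expression plasmid derived from the pX601 AAV backbone and designed to produce Staphylococcus aureus Cas9 (SaCas9) mRNA carrying an RNA aptamer handle and stabilising untranslated sequence. It is maintained in E. coli at high copy through a ColE1/pUC-type origin with ampicillin selection (AmpR/β-lactamase), and it also carries an f1 phage origin. AAV2 inverted terminal repeats from the parent vector flank the expression cassette. The left repeat is annotated only as short fragments and the right one as a full element. The record lists a recombination-tolerant growth strain, which suits such repeat-containing plasmids.

The cassette is driven by the CMV immediate-early enhancer and promoter and encodes SaCas9 followed by a C-terminal bipartite nucleoplasmin nuclear localisation signal. Downstream of the coding sequence, two tandem copies of human β-globin (HBB) 3' UTR sequence are annotated as β-globin poly(A) fragments. A single MS2 stem loop follows them, and the transcript ends at the bovine growth hormone polyadenylation signal. The HBB 3' UTR copies are commonly used to increase mRNA stability, and the MS2 stem loop is bound by the bacteriophage MS2 coat protein.

The feature table shows neither the U6 sgRNA cassette nor the 3xHA tag named in the parental backbone, so the plasmid appears to supply only the nuclease mRNA. According to the associated publication title, the design serves delivery of SaCas9 mRNA in lentivirus-like particles for transient nuclease expression and genome editing. The MS2 aptamer presumably allows the transcript to be recruited into such particles through a coat-protein fusion, although the record does not spell out that mechanism.
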