Features (pLannotate 1.2.2; 18 found; start..end, strand, type, name):
     12..39      +  repeat_region  AAV2 ITR (fragment): inverted terminal repeat of adeno-associated virus serotype 2 inverted
     68..95      +  repeat_region  AAV2 ITR (fragment): inverted terminal repeat of adeno-associated virus serotype 2 inverted
    154..533     +  enhancer       CMV enhancer: human cytomegalovirus immediate early enhancer
    534..737     +  promoter       CMV promoter: human cytomegalovirus (CMV) immediate early promoter
    813..3968    +  CDS            cas9: CAS9_STAAU - Experimental evidence at protein level: Swiss-Prot protein existence level 1. CRISPR (clustered regularly interspaced short palindromic repeat) is an adaptive immune system that provides protection against mobile genetic elements (viruses, transposable elements and conjugative plasmids). CRISPR clusters contain spacers, sequences complementary to antecedent mobile elements, and target invading nucleic acids. CRISPR clusters are transcribed and processed into CRISPR RNA (crRNA). In type II CRISPR systems correct processing of pre-crRNA requires a trans- encoded small RNA (tracrRNA)
   3969..4016    +  CDS            nucleoplasmin NLS: bipartite nuclear localization signal from nucleoplasmin
   4026..4157    +  polyA_signal   β-globin poly(A) (fragment): human β-globin polyadenylation signal
   4160..4291    +  polyA_signal   β-globin poly(A) (fragment): human β-globin polyadenylation signal
   4304..4322    +  misc_RNA       MS2 stem loop: stem loop that binds the bacteriophage MS2 coat protein
   4371..4482    +  polyA_signal   bGH poly(A) signal: bovine growth hormone polyadenylation signal
   4590..4730    +  repeat_region  AAV2 ITR: inverted terminal repeat of adeno-associated virus serotype 2 inverted
   4735..4786    -  misc_feature   bom (fragment): basis of mobility region from pBR322
   4805..5260    +  rep_origin     f1 ori (sequence partly withheld): f1 bacteriophage origin of replication; arrow indicates direction of (+) strand synthesis
   5261..5310    -  misc_feature   bom (fragment): basis of mobility region from pBR322
   5412..5447    -  CDS            rop (fragment): Rop protein, which maintains plasmids at low copy number; rop
   5542..5646    +  promoter       AmpR promoter: bla
   5647..6507    +  CDS            AmpR: β-lactamase; bla; confers resistance to ampicillin, carbenicillin, and related antibiotics
   6678..7266    +  rep_origin     ori: high-copy-number ColE1/pMB1/pBR322/pUC origin of replication
>Addgene plasmid #122946 | pSaCas9-1xms2-2x3’UTR | addgene full sequence | sequence record 239319 | Addgene NGS Result
CCTGCAGGCAGCTGCGCGCTCGCTCGCTCACTGAGGCCGCCCGGGCGTCGGGCGACCTTTGGTCGCCCGG
CCTCAGTGAGCGAGCGAGCGCGCAGAGAGGGAGTGGCCAACTCCATCACTAGGGGTTCCTGCGGCCTCTA
GACTCGAGGCGTTGACATTGATTATTGACTAGTTATTAATAGTAATCAATTACGGGGTCATTAGTTCATA
GCCCATATATGGAGTTCCGCGTTACATAACTTACGGTAAATGGCCCGCCTGGCTGACCGCCCAACGACCC
CCGCCCATTGACGTCAATAATGACGTATGTTCCCATAGTAACGCCAATAGGGACTTTCCATTGACGTCAA
TGGGTGGAGTATTTACGGTAAACTGCCCACTTGGCAGTACATCAAGTGTATCATATGCCAAGTACGCCCC
CTATTGACGTCAATGACGGTAAATGGCCCGCCTGGCATTATGCCCAGTACATGACCTTATGGGACTTTCC
TACTTGGCAGTACATCTACGTATTAGTCATCGCTATTACCATGGTGATGCGGTTTTGGCAGTACATCAAT
GGGCGTGGATAGCGGTTTGACTCACGGGGATTTCCAAGTCTCCACCCCATTGACGTCAATGGGAGTTTGT
TTTGGCACCAAAATCAACGGGACTTTCCAAAATGTCGTAACAACTCCGCCCCATTGACGCAAATGGGCGG
TAGGCGTGTACGGTGGGAGGTCTATATAAGCAGAGCTCTCTGGCTAACTACCGGTGCCACCATGGCCCCA
AAGAAGAAGCGGAAGGTCGGTATCCACGGAGTCCCAGCAGCCAAGCGGAACTACATCCTGGGCCTGGACA
TCGGCATCACCAGCGTGGGCTACGGCATCATCGACTACGAGACACGGGACGTGATCGATGCCGGCGTGCG
GCTGTTCAAAGAGGCCAACGTGGAAAACAACGAGGGCAGGCGGAGCAAGAGAGGCGCCAGAAGGCTGAAG
CGGCGGAGGCGGCATAGAATCCAGAGAGTGAAGAAGCTGCTGTTCGACTACAACCTGCTGACCGACCACA
GCGAGCTGAGCGGCATCAACCCCTACGAGGCCAGAGTGAAGGGCCTGAGCCAGAAGCTGAGCGAGGAAGA
GTTCTCTGCCGCCCTGCTGCACCTGGCCAAGAGAAGAGGCGTGCACAACGTGAACGAGGTGGAAGAGGAC
ACCGGCAACGAGCTGTCCACCAAAGAGCAGATCAGCCGGAACAGCAAGGCCCTGGAAGAGAAATACGTGG
CCGAACTGCAGCTGGAACGGCTGAAGAAAGACGGCGAAGTGCGGGGCAGCATCAACAGATTCAAGACCAG
CGACTACGTGAAAGAAGCCAAACAGCTGCTGAAGGTGCAGAAGGCCTACCACCAGCTGGACCAGAGCTTC
ATCGACACCTACATCGACCTGCTGGAAACCCGGCGGACCTACTATGAGGGACCTGGCGAGGGCAGCCCCT
TCGGCTGGAAGGACATCAAAGAATGGTACGAGATGCTGATGGGCCACTGCACCTACTTCCCCGAGGAACT
GCGGAGCGTGAAGTACGCCTACAACGCCGACCTGTACAACGCCCTGAACGACCTGAACAATCTCGTGATC
ACCAGGGACGAGAACGAGAAGCTGGAATATTACGAGAAGTTCCAGATCATCGAGAACGTGTTCAAGCAGA
AGAAGAAGCCCACCCTGAAGCAGATCGCCAAAGAAATCCTCGTGAACGAAGAGGATATTAAGGGCTACAG
AGTGACCAGCACCGGCAAGCCCGAGTTCACCAACCTGAAGGTGTACCACGACATCAAGGACATTACCGCC
CGGAAAGAGATTATTGAGAACGCCGAGCTGCTGGATCAGATTGCCAAGATCCTGACCATCTACCAGAGCA
GCGAGGACATCCAGGAAGAACTGACCAATCTGAACTCCGAGCTGACCCAGGAAGAGATCGAGCAGATCTC
TAATCTGAAGGGCTATACCGGCACCCACAACCTGAGCCTGAAGGCCATCAACCTGATCCTGGACGAGCTG
TGGCACACCAACGACAACCAGATCGCTATCTTCAACCGGCTGAAGCTGGTGCCCAAGAAGGTGGACCTGT
CCCAGCAGAAAGAGATCCCCACCACCCTGGTGGACGACTTCATCCTGAGCCCCGTCGTGAAGAGAAGCTT
CATCCAGAGCATCAAAGTGATCAACGCCATCATCAAGAAGTACGGCCTGCCCAACGACATCATTATCGAG
CTGGCCCGCGAGAAGAACTCCAAGGACGCCCAGAAAATGATCAACGAGATGCAGAAGCGGAACCGGCAGA
CCAACGAGCGGATCGAGGAAATCATCCGGACCACCGGCAAAGAGAACGCCAAGTACCTGATCGAGAAGAT
CAAGCTGCACGACATGCAGGAAGGCAAGTGCCTGTACAGCCTGGAAGCCATCCCTCTGGAAGATCTGCTG
AACAACCCCTTCAACTATGAGGTGGACCACATCATCCCCAGAAGCGTGTCCTTCGACAACAGCTTCAACA
ACAAGGTGCTCGTGAAGCAGGAAGAAAACAGCAAGAAGGGCAACCGGACCCCATTCCAGTACCTGAGCAG
CAGCGACAGCAAGATCAGCTACGAAACCTTCAAGAAGCACATCCTGAATCTGGCCAAGGGCAAGGGCAGA
ATCAGCAAGACCAAGAAAGAGTATCTGCTGGAAGAACGGGACATCAACAGGTTCTCCGTGCAGAAAGACT
TCATCAACCGGAACCTGGTGGATACCAGATACGCCACCAGAGGCCTGATGAACCTGCTGCGGAGCTACTT
CAGAGTGAACAACCTGGACGTGAAAGTGAAGTCCATCAATGGCGGCTTCACCAGCTTTCTGCGGCGGAAG
TGGAAGTTTAAGAAAGAGCGGAACAAGGGGTACAAGCACCACGCCGAGGACGCCCTGATCATTGCCAACG
CCGATTTCATCTTCAAAGAGTGGAAGAAACTGGACAAGGCCAAAAAAGTGATGGAAAACCAGATGTTCGA
GGAAAAGCAGGCCGAGAGCATGCCCGAGATCGAAACCGAGCAGGAGTACAAAGAGATCTTCATCACCCCC
CACCAGATCAAGCACATTAAGGACTTCAAGGACTACAAGTACAGCCACCGGGTGGACAAGAAGCCTAATA
GAGAGCTGATTAACGACACCCTGTACTCCACCCGGAAGGACGACAAGGGCAACACCCTGATCGTGAACAA
TCTGAACGGCCTGTACGACAAGGACAATGACAAGCTGAAAAAGCTGATCAACAAGAGCCCCGAAAAGCTG
CTGATGTACCACCACGACCCCCAGACCTACCAGAAACTGAAGCTGATTATGGAACAGTACGGCGACGAGA
AGAATCCCCTGTACAAGTACTACGAGGAAACCGGGAACTACCTGACCAAGTACTCCAAAAAGGACAACGG
CCCCGTGATCAAGAAGATTAAGTATTACGGCAACAAACTGAACGCCCATCTGGACATCACCGACGACTAC
CCCAACAGCAGAAACAAGGTCGTGAAGCTGTCCCTGAAGCCCTACAGATTCGACGTGTACCTGGACAATG
GCGTGTACAAGTTCGTGACCGTGAAGAATCTGGATGTGATCAAAAAAGAAAACTACTACGAAGTGAATAG
CAAGTGCTATGAGGAAGCTAAGAAGCTGAAGAAGATCAGCAACCAGGCCGAGTTTATCGCCTCCTTCTAC
AACAACGATCTGATCAAGATCAACGGCGAGCTGTATAGAGTGATCGGCGTGAACAACGACCTGCTGAACC
GGATCGAAGTGAACATGATCGACATCACCTACCGCGAGTACCTGGAAAACATGAACGACAAGAGGCCCCC
CAGGATCATTAAGACAATCGCCTCCAAGACCCAGAGCATTAAGAAGTACAGCACAGACATTCTGGGCAAC
CTGTATGAAGTGAAATCTAAGAAGCACCCTCAGATCATCAAAAAGGGCAAAAGGCCGGCGGCCACGAAAA
AGGCCGGCCAGGCAAAAAAGAAAAAGGGATCCTAAGCTCGCTTTCTTGCTGTCCAATTTCTATTAAAGGT
TCCTTTGTTCCCTAAGTCCAACTACTAAACTGGGGGATATTATGAAGGGCCTTGAGCATCTGGATTCTGC
CTAATAAAAAACATTTATTTTCATTGCTAGCTCGCTTTCTTGCTGTCCAATTTCTATTAAAGGTTCCTTT
GTTCCCTAAGTCCAACTACTAAACTGGGGGATATTATGAAGGGCCTTGAGCATCTGGATTCTGCCTAATA
AAAAACATTTATTTTCATTGCGAATTCTAGAAAACATGAGGATCACCCATGTCTGCAGGTCGACTCTAGA
AAATTCCTAGAGCTCGCTGATCAGCCTCGACTGTGCCTTCTAGTTGCCAGCCATCTGTTGTTTGCCCCTC
CCCCGTGCCTTCCTTGACCCTGGAAGGTGCCACTCCCACTGTCCTTTCCTAATAAAATGAGGAAATTGCA
TCGCATTGTCTGAGTAGGTGTCATTCTATTCTGGGGGGTGGGGTGGGGCAGGACAGCAAGGGGGAGGATT
GGGAAGAGAATAGCAGGCATGCTGGGGAGGTACGGCCGCAGGAACCCCTAGTGATGGAGTTGGCCACTCC
CTCTCTGCGCGCTCGCTCGCTCACTGAGGCCGGGCGACCAAAGGTCGCCCGACGCCCGGGCTTTGCCCGG
GCGGCCTCAGTGAGCGAGCGAGCGCGCAGCTGCCTGCAGGGGCGCCTGATGCGGTATTTTCTCCTTACGC
ATCTGTGCGGTATTTCACACCGCATA
[95 nt withheld, positions 4787-4881]
T
[46 nt withheld, positions 4883-4928]
C
[141 nt withheld, positions 4930-5070]
CCTTTGACGTTGGAGTCCACGTTCTTT
[37 nt withheld, positions 5098-5134]
ACTCTATCTCGGGCTATTCTTTTGATTTATAAGGGATTTTGCCGATTTCGGTCTATTGGTTAAAAAATGA
GCTGATTTAACAAAAATTTAACGCGAATTTTAACAAAATATTAACGTTTACAATTTTATGGTGCACTCTC
AGTACAATCTGCTCTGATGCCGCATAGTTAAGCCAGCCCCGACACCCGCCAACACCCGCTGACGCGCCCT
GACGGGCTTGTCTGCTCCCGGCATCCGCTTACAGACAAGCTGTGACCGTCTCCGGGAGCTGCATGTGTCA
GAGGTTTTCACCGTCATCACCGAAACGCGCGAGACGAAAGGGCCTCGTGATACGCCTATTTTTATAGGTT
AATGTCATGATAATAATGGTTTCTTAGACGTCAGGTGGCACTTTTCGGGGAAATGTGCGCGGAACCCCTA
TTTGTTTATTTTTCTAAATACATTCAAATATGTATCCGCTCATGAGACAATAACCCTGATAAATGCTTCA
ATAATATTGAAAAAGGAAGAGTATGAGTATTCAACATTTCCGTGTCGCCCTTATTCCCTTTTTTGCGGCA
TTTTGCCTTCCTGTTTTTGCTCACCCAGAAACGCTGGTGAAAGTAAAAGATGCTGAAGATCAGTTGGGTG
CACGAGTGGGTTACATCGAACTGGATCTCAACAGCGGTAAGATCCTTGAGAGTTTTCGCCCCGAAGAACG
TTTTCCAATGATGAGCACTTTTAAAGTTCTGCTATGTGGCGCGGTATTATCCCGTATTGACGCCGGGCAA
GAGCAACTCGGTCGCCGCATACACTATTCTCAGAATGACTTGGTTGAGTACTCACCAGTCACAGAAAAGC
ATCTTACGGATGGCATGACAGTAAGAGAATTATGCAGTGCTGCCATAACCATGAGTGATAACACTGCGGC
CAACTTACTTCTGACAACGATCGGAGGACCGAAGGAGCTAACCGCTTTTTTGCACAACATGGGGGATCAT
GTAACTCGCCTTGATCGTTGGGAACCGGAGCTGAATGAAGCCATACCAAACGACGAGCGTGACACCACGA
TGCCTGTAGCAATGGCAACAACGTTGCGCAAACTATTAACTGGCGAACTACTTACTCTAGCTTCCCGGCA
ACAATTAATAGACTGGATGGAGGCGGATAAAGTTGCAGGACCACTTCTGCGCTCGGCCCTTCCGGCTGGC
TGGTTTATTGCTGATAAATCTGGAGCCGGTGAGCGTGGAAGCCGCGGTATCATTGCAGCACTGGGGCCAG
ATGGTAAGCCCTCCCGTATCGTAGTTATCTACACGACGGGGAGTCAGGCAACTATGGATGAACGAAATAG
ACAGATCGCTGAGATAGGTGCCTCACTGATTAAGCATTGGTAACTGTCAGACCAAGTTTACTCATATATA
CTTTAGATTGATTTAAAACTTCATTTTTAATTTAAAAGGATCTAGGTGAAGATCCTTTTTGATAATCTCA
TGACCAAAATCCCTTAACGTGAGTTTTCGTTCCACTGAGCGTCAGACCCCGTAGAAAAGATCAAAGGATC
TTCTTGAGATCCTTTTTTTCTGCGCGTAATCTGCTGCTTGCAAACAAAAAAACCACCGCTACCAGCGGTG
GTTTGTTTGCCGGATCAAGAGCTACCAACTCTTTTTCCGAAGGTAACTGGCTTCAGCAGAGCGCAGATAC
CAAATACTGTTCTTCTAGTGTAGCCGTAGTTAGGCCACCACTTCAAGAACTCTGTAGCACCGCCTACATA
CCTCGCTCTGCTAATCCTGTTACCAGTGGCTGCTGCCAGTGGCGATAAGTCGTGTCTTACCGGGTTGGAC
TCAAGACGATAGTTACCGGATAAGGCGCAGCGGTCGGGCTGAACGGGGGGTTCGTGCACACAGCCCAGCT
TGGAGCGAACGACCTACACCGAACTGAGATACCTACAGCGTGAGCTATGAGAAAGCGCCACGCTTCCCGA
AGGGAGAAAGGCGGACAGGTATCCGGTAAGCGGCAGGGTCGGAACAGGAGAGCGCACGAGGGAGCTTCCA
GGGGGAAACGCCTGGTATCTTTATAGTCCTGTCGGGTTTCGCCACCTCTGACTTGAGCGTCGATTTTTGT
GATGCTCGTCAGGGGGGCGGAGCCTATGGAAAAACGCCAGCAACGCGGCCTTTTTACGGTTCCTGGCCTT
TTGCTGGCCTTTTGCTCACATGT
